Addgene plasmid #232338: pcDNA3.1-IARS2-H112A/P115A
Purpose: Expresses human IARS2 with putative isoleucine binding deficiency mutations (H112A and P115A) in mammalian cells, also carrying synonymous mutations described in Addgene #232340
Depositing lab: Quanfu Ma. Depositing organization: Maternal and Child Health Hospital of Hubei Province.
Backbone
  Vector backbone: pcDNA3.1 (-)
  Backbone manufacturer: Invitrogen (Thermo Fisher)
  Backbone size w/o insert (bp): 5427
  Total vector size (bp): 8445
  Vector type: Mammalian Expression
  Selectable markers: Neomycin (select with G418)
Growth in bacteria
  Bacterial resistance: Ampicillin, 100 μg/mL
  Growth temperature: 37°C
  Growth strain: DH5alpha
  Copy number: High Copy
Gene/Insert
  Gene/Insert name: IARS2 (alt name: ENST00000366922.3)
  Species: H. sapiens (human)
  Mutation: Putative isoleucine binding deficiency mutation H112A AND P115A. Also carrying all 5 siRNA off-targeting synonymous mutations described in Addgene plasmid #232340.
  GenBank ID: NM_018060.4
  Entrez Gene: IARS2 (a.k.a. CAGSSS, ILERS)
  Promoter: CMV
  Cloning method: Gibson Cloning
  Sequencing primers: 5′ CMV-F: CGCAAATGGGCGGTAGGCGTG; 3′ BGH-R: TAGAAGGCACAGTCGAGG
Resource information
  A portion of this plasmid was derived from a plasmid made by: Yuxin Bi (毕雨馨 in simplfied Chinese), the first author of the article, constructed this plasmid during her master's degree. She graduated and become a PHD candidate in other institute for now.
Terms and licenses: Academic/Nonprofit Terms; Industry Terms: Not Available to Industry
Depositor comments: Note1: For seamless cloning, the pcDNA3.1 (-) vector was single digested with Pme I and the two fragment were generated By PCR with Addgene #232340 as template and the following primers (5'->3'): fragment 1: 3.1Pme-F: GGAGACCCAAGCTGGCTAGCGTTT IARS2-H112A+P115A-R: ttgcataaggagctccatcagcaaggcaaaattctg fragment 2: IARS2-H112A+P115A-F: cagaattttgccttgctgatggagctccttatgcaa 3.1Pme-R: ACAGTCGAGGCTGATCAGCGGTTT Note2: The IARS2 ORF is long, so we used additional primers (5'->3') for sanger sequencing as follow: pc3.1-IARS2-P1: tgggaagtatgaagccaaacagt pc3.1-IARS2-P2: gaccatggcaaaaggaacgg pc3.1-IARS2-P3: caacagccaaaccactgagc pc3.1-IARS2-P4: tgctcaatgctgccagaga Note3: The putative Kozak sequence (ENST00000366922.3:c.-6~-1) was also included Note4: Also carrying all 5 siRNA off-targeting synonymous mutations described in Addgene plasmid #232340. Note5: There is a discrepancy in the backbone in the SV40 promoter where the Addgene NGS sequence contains an indel compared to the depositor reference. However, this indel does not affect the function of the plasmid because the SV40 promoted G418 resistant gene was not used in the study. The depositor used these plasmids for transient overexpression, not stable expression.
How to cite: pcDNA3.1-IARS2-H112A/P115A was a gift from Quanfu Ma (Addgene plasmid # 232338 ; http://n2t.net/addgene:232338 ; RRID:Addgene_232338)
