[The description below was written by a language model from this plasmid's Addgene catalogue record and pLannotate feature annotations shown in this document.]
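Description:
pcDNA3.1-IARS2-H112A/P115A is a mammalian expression plasmid built on the pcDNA3.1(-) backbone, carrying the full-length human IARS2 open reading frame, which encodes the mitochondrial isoleucyl-tRNA synthetase. It is maintained in E. coli through a high-copy ColE1/pUC-type origin with ampicillin selection from the β-lactamase gene, and it also contains an f1 origin. For mammalian cells the backbone supplies an SV40 promoter/origin-driven neomycin resistance cassette with an SV40 polyadenylation signal, nominally allowing G418 selection. The sequenced plasmid has an indel in the SV40 promoter relative to the depositor's reference, which may account for the small difference between the stated total size (8,445 bp) and the sequenced record (8,426 nt). The depositor considers this inconsequential because the plasmids were used only for transient overexpression, not stable selection.

The insert, about 3 kb, is transcribed from the CMV immediate-early enhancer and promoter and terminated by the bovine growth hormone poly(A) signal. A T7 promoter lies just upstream of the coding sequence, and the native putative Kozak context of the transcript was retained. No epitope tag or reporter is recorded. The coding sequence carries two alanine substitutions, H112A and P115A, intended to disrupt the putative isoleucine-binding site. It also carries five synonymous changes inherited from a parental IARS2 plasmid that make the transcript resistant to siRNA targeting. The mutations were introduced by Gibson-type seamless assembly of two PCR fragments into the linearised vector. The design suits rescue experiments in which endogenous IARS2 is knocked down and the binding-deficient mutant is re-expressed for comparison with the siRNA-resistant wild-type version.
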