Features (pLannotate 1.2.2; 22 found; start..end, strand, type, name):
     28..80      -  misc_feature   bom (fragment): basis of mobility region from pBR322
    235..614     +  enhancer       CMV enhancer: human cytomegalovirus immediate early enhancer
    615..818     +  promoter       CMV promoter: human cytomegalovirus (CMV) immediate early promoter
    814..847     +  LTR            5' LTR (truncated) (fragment): truncated 5' long terminal repeat (LTR) from HIV-1
    863..881     +  promoter       T7 promoter: promoter for bacteriophage T7 RNA polymerase
    933..3968    +  CDS            IARS2: SYIM_HUMAN - Experimental evidence at protein level: Swiss-Prot protein existence level 1. From Homo sapiens (Human).
   4045..4269    +  polyA_signal   bGH poly(A) signal: bovine growth hormone polyadenylation signal
   4273..4294    +  promoter       SV40 promoter (fragment): SV40 enhancer and early promoter
   4315..4743    +  rep_origin     f1 ori (sequence partly withheld): f1 bacteriophage origin of replication; arrow indicates direction of (+) strand synthesis
   4770..4841    +  promoter       SV40 promoter (fragment): SV40 enhancer and early promoter
   4842..4913    +  promoter       SV40 promoter (fragment): SV40 enhancer and early promoter
   4917..5050    +  rep_origin     SV40 ori: SV40 origin of replication
   5131..5922    +  CDS            neo: KKA2_KLEPN - Also known as kan, nptII. Experimental evidence at protein level: Swiss-Prot protein existence level 1. Resistance to kanamycin, neomycin, paromomycin, ribostamycin, butirosin and gentamicin B. From Klebsiella pneumoniae.
   5946..6104    +  CDS            ble (fragment): BLE_KLEPN - Experimental evidence at protein level: Swiss-Prot protein existence level 1. Binding protein with a strong affinity to the bleomycin family of antibiotics. Binds to CL990; an antimitotic-antibiotic compound. From Klebsiella pneumoniae.
   6099..6220    +  polyA_signal   SV40 poly(A) signal: SV40 polyadenylation signal
   6293..6309    -  protein_bind   lac operator: The lac repressor binds to the lac operator to inhibit transcription in E. coli. This inhibition can be relieved by adding lactose or isopropyl-β-D-thiogalactopyranoside (IPTG). lac repressor encoded by lacI
   6317..6347    -  promoter       lac promoter: promoter for the E. coli lac operon
   6362..6383    -  protein_bind   CAP binding site: CAP binding activates transcription in the presence of cAMP. E. coli catabolite activator protein
   6396..6488    -  CDS            lacI (fragment): lac repressor; lacI; The lac repressor binds to the lac operator to inhibit transcription in E. coli. This inhibition can be relieved by adding lactose or isopropyl-β-D-thiogalactopyranoside (IPTG).
   6671..7259    -  rep_origin     ori: high-copy-number ColE1/pMB1/pBR322/pUC origin of replication
   7430..8290    -  CDS            AmpR: β-lactamase; bla; confers resistance to ampicillin, carbenicillin, and related antibiotics
   8291..8395    -  promoter       AmpR promoter: bla
>Addgene plasmid #232338 | pcDNA3.1-IARS2-H112A/P115A | addgene full sequence | sequence record 474537 | Addgene NGS Result
GACGGATCGGGAGATCTCCCGATCCCCTATGGTGCACTCTCAGTACAATCTGCTCTGATGCCGCATAGTT
AAGCCAGTATCTGCTCCCTGCTTGTGTGTTGGAGGTCGCTGAGTAGTGCGCGAGCAAAATTTAAGCTACA
ACAAGGCAAGGCTTGACCGACAATTGCATGAAGAATCTGCTTAGGGTTAGGCGTTTTGCGCTGCTTCGCG
ATGTACGGGCCAGATATACGCGTTGACATTGATTATTGACTAGTTATTAATAGTAATCAATTACGGGGTC
ATTAGTTCATAGCCCATATATGGAGTTCCGCGTTACATAACTTACGGTAAATGGCCCGCCTGGCTGACCG
CCCAACGACCCCCGCCCATTGACGTCAATAATGACGTATGTTCCCATAGTAACGCCAATAGGGACTTTCC
ATTGACGTCAATGGGTGGAGTATTTACGGTAAACTGCCCACTTGGCAGTACATCAAGTGTATCATATGCC
AAGTACGCCCCCTATTGACGTCAATGACGGTAAATGGCCCGCCTGGCATTATGCCCAGTACATGACCTTA
TGGGACTTTCCTACTTGGCAGTACATCTACGTATTAGTCATCGCTATTACCATGGTGATGCGGTTTTGGC
AGTACATCAATGGGCGTGGATAGCGGTTTGACTCACGGGGATTTCCAAGTCTCCACCCCATTGACGTCAA
TGGGAGTTTGTTTTGGCACCAAAATCAACGGGACTTTCCAAAATGTCGTAACAACTCCGCCCCATTGACG
CAAATGGGCGGTAGGCGTGTACGGTGGGAGGTCTATATAAGCAGAGCTCTCTGGCTAACTAGAGAACCCA
CTGCTTACTGGCTTATCGAAATTAATACGACTCACTATAGGGAGACCCAAGCTGGCTAGCGTTTAAACGG
GCCCTCTAGACTCGACCGGACCATGCGTTGGGGGCTGCGCCCTCGCGGGCCGGGCGCGGCCGCCCTGGCC
ACTGCCCGAAGTTTGTGGGGGACGCCCCGCCTTCCCTGCAGCCCGGGATGGCAAGGGGCGACGAAGAGGC
TTCTGGTGCGGTCGGTCTCCGGGGCCAGTAACCACCAGCCGAACTCGAATAGTGGCAGATACCGGGACAC
GGTGCTGCTGCCGCAGACGAGCTTCCCCATGAAGCTGCTGGGCCGCCAGCAGCCGGACACGGAGCTGGAG
ATCCAGCAGAAATGTGGATTTTCAGAACTTTATTCATGGCAAAGAGAAAGAAAAGTAAAGACAGAATTTT
GCCTTGCTGATGGAGCTCCTTATGCAAACGGTGACCCTCATGTTGGACATGCTTTAAATAAGATTTTGAA
AGACATAGCCAATCGATTCCATATGATGAATGGCTCCAAAATACATTTTGTGCCCGGCTGGGATTGTCAT
GGGTTGCCCATTGAAATAAAAGTATTATCAGAACTTGGTAGAGAAGCTCAGAATCTTTCAGCTATGGAAA
TTAGAAAGAAAGCTAGATCATTTGCTAAAGCAGCCATTGAGAAACAGAAATCAGCATTTATTCGTTGGGG
AATAATGGCAGATTGGAATAATTGCTACTATACATTTGATGGGAAGTATGAAGCCAAACAGTTGAGAACT
TTTTACCAAATGTATGATAAGGGCTTGGTTTATCGATCTTACAAACCTGTGTTTTGGTCTCCGTCATCTA
GGACTGCATTGGCTGAAGCAGAACTTGAATATAATCCTGAGCATGTCAGTCGTTCAATATATGTAAAATT
TCCTCTCTTAAAGCCTTCTCCAAAATTGGCATCTCTTATAGATGGTTCATCTCCTGTTAGTATTTTGGTC
TGGACCACACAACCTTGGACGATTCCAGCCAATGAAGCTGTTTGCTATATGCCTGAATCAAAGTATGCTG
TTGTGAAATGTTCTAAGTCTGGAGACCTCTACGTACTGGCGGCAGATAAAGTAGCATCTGTTGCTTCTAC
TTTGGAAACAACATTTGAGACTATTTCAACACTTTCAGGTGTAGATTTGGAAAATGGTACTTGCAGCCAC
CCTCTGATTCCTGATAAAGCCTCTCCTCTTTTACCTGCAAATCATGTGACCATGGCAAAAGGAACGGGAT
TGGTTCACACAGCCCCAGCTCATGGTATGGAAGACTACGGTGTAGCGTCTCAGCACAACCTGCCCATGGA
TTGTCTAGTGGACGAAGATGGAGTTTTCACAGATGTTGCAGGTCCTGAACTTCAAAACAAGGCTGTCCTT
GAAGAGGGAACTGATGTGGTTATAAAGATGCTTCAGACTGCAAAGAATTTGTTGAAAGAGGAGAAATTGG
TGCATAGCTATCCGTATGACTGGAGGACCAAGAAACCTGTGGTTATTCGTGCCAGCAAGCAGTGGTTTAT
AAACATCACGGATATTAAGACTGCAGCCAAGGAATTGTTAAAAAAGGTGAAATTTATTCCTGGATCAGCA
CTGAATGGCATGGTTGAAATGATGGACAGGCGGCCATATTGGTGTATATCAAGGCAAAGAGTTTGGGGTG
TTCCAATTCCTGTGTTTCATCATAAGACCAAGGATGAATACTTGATCAACAGCCAAACCACTGAGCATAT
TGTTAAACTAGTGGAACAACACGGCAGTGATATCTGGTGGACTCTTCCCCCTGAACAACTTCTTCCAAAA
GAAGTCTTATCTGAGGTTGGTGGCCCTGATGCCTTGGAATATGTGCCAGGTCAGGATATTTTGGACATCT
GGTTTGATAGCGGAACTTCATGGTCTTATGTTCTTCCAGGTCCTGACCAAAGAGCAGATTTGTACTTGGA
AGGAAAAGACCAGCTCGGGGGTTGGTTTCAGTCATCCTTATTAACAAGTGTGGCAGCAAGGAAGAGAGCA
CCTTATAAGACAGTGATTGTTCATGGATTTACCCTTGGAGAAAAGGGAGAAAAGATGTCCAAGTCTCTTG
GGAATGTCATTCATCCTGATGTTGTCGTTAATGGAGGACAAGATCAAAGCAAAGAGCCTCCGTATGGTGC
TGATGTCCTTCGCTGGTGGGTAGCTGATTCCAATGTCTTCACCGAAGTTGCAATTGGCCCATCCGTGCTC
AATGCTGCCAGAGATGATATTAGCAAGCTTAGGAATACACTTCGCTTTCTTTTGGGAAATGTGGCTGATT
TCAACCCAGAAACAGATTCCATCCCTGTAAACGATATGTATGTCATAGACCAGTACATGCTACACTTACT
GCAGGATTTGGCAAACAAGATTACCGAATTATACAAACAATATGATTTTGGAAAAGTTGTTCGGCTGTTA
CGGACGTTTTATACCAGAGAGCTCTCTAACTTTTATTTCAGTATAATCAAAGATAGGCTCTATTGTGAAA
AGGAAAATGACCCCAAACGACGCTCTTGTCAGACTGCATTAGTTGAAATTTTGGATGTAATAGTTCGTTC
TTTTGCTCCCATTCTTCCTCACCTGGCTGAAGAGGTGTTCCAGCACATACCTTATATTAAAGAGCCCAAG
AGTGTTTTCCGTACTGGGTGGATTAGTACTAGTTCTATCTGGAAAAAGCCCGGGTTGGAAGAAGCTGTGG
AGAGTGCGTGTGCAATGCGAGACTCATTTCTTGGAAGCATCCCTGGCAAAAATGCAGCTGAGTACAAGGT
TATCACTGTGATAGAACCTGGACTGCTTTTTGAGATAATAGAGATGCTGCAGTCTGAAGAGACTTCCAGC
ACCTCTCAGTTGAATGAATTAATGATGGCTTCTGAGTCAACTTTACTGGCTCAGGAACCACGAGAGATGA
CTGCAGATGTAATCGAGCTTAAAGGGAAATTCCTCATCAACTTAGAAGGTGGTGATATTCGTGAAGAGTC
TTCCTATAAAGTAATTGTCATGCCGACTACGAAAGAAAAATGCCCCCGTTGTTGGAAGTATACAGCGGAG
TCTTCAGATACACTGTGTCCTCGATGTGCAGAAGTTGTCAGTGGAAAATAGGAATTCCACCACACTGGAC
TAGTGGATCCGAGCTCGGTACCAAGCTTAAGTTTAAACCGCTGATCAGCCTCGACTGTGCCTTCTAGTTG
CCAGCCATCTGTTGTTTGCCCCTCCCCCGTGCCTTCCTTGACCCTGGAAGGTGCCACTCCCACTGTCCTT
TCCTAATAAAATGAGGAAATTGCATCGCATTGTCTGAGTAGGTGTCATTCTATTCTGGGGGGTGGGGTGG
GGCAGGACAGCAAGGGGGAGGATTGGGAAGACAATAGCAGGCATGCTGGGGATGCGGTGGGCTCTATGGC
TTCTGAGGCGGAAAGAACCAGCTGGGGCTCTAGGGGGTATCCCC
[124 nt withheld, positions 4315-4438]
C
[91 nt withheld, positions 4440-4530]
A
[49 nt withheld, positions 4532-4580]
CCTTTGACGTTGGAGTCCACGTTCTTT
[37 nt withheld, positions 4608-4644]
ACCCTATCTCGGTCTATTCTTTTGATTTATAAGGGATTTTGCCGATTTCGGCCTATTGGTTAAAAAATGA
GCTGATTTAACAAAAATTTAACGCGAATTAATTCTGTGGAATGTGTGTCAGTTAGGGTGTGGAAAGTCCC
CAGGCTCCCCAGCAGGCAGAAGTATGCAAAGCATGCATCTCAATTAGTCAGCAACCAGGTGTGGAAAGTC
CCCAGGCTCCCCAGCAGGCAGAAGTATGCAAAGCATGCATCTCAATTAGTCAGCAACCATAGTCCCGCCC
CTAACTCCGCCCATCCCGCCCATTCTCCGCCCCATGGCTGACTAATTTTTTTTATTTATGCAGAGGCCGA
GGCCGCCTCTGCCTCTGAGCTATTCCAGAAGTAGTGAGGAGGCTTTTTTGGAGGCCTAGGCTTTTGCAAA
AAGCTCCCGGGAGCTTGTATATCCATTTTCGGATCTGATCAAGAGACAGGATGAGGATCGTTTCGCATGA
TTGAACAAGATGGATTGCACGCAGGTTCTCCGGCCGCTTGGGTGGAGAGGCTATTCGGCTATGACTGGGC
ACAACAGACAATCGGCTGCTCTGATGCCGCCGTGTTCCGGCTGTCAGCGCAGGGGCGCCCGGTTCTTTTT
GTCAAGACCGACCTGTCCGGTGCCCTGAATGAACTGCAGGACGAGGCAGCGCGGCTATCGTGGCTGGCCA
CGACGGGCGTTCCTTGCGCAGCTGTGCTCGACGTTGTCACTGAAGCGGGAAGGGACTGGCTGCTATTGGG
CGAAGTGCCGGGGCAGGATCTCCTGTCATCTCACCTTGCTCCTGCCGAGAAAGTATCCATCATGGCTGAT
GCAATGCGGCGGCTGCATACGCTTGATCCGGCTACCTGCCCATTCGACCACCAAGCGAAACATCGCATCG
AGCGAGCACGTACTCGGATGGAAGCCGGTCTTGTCGATCAGGATGATCTGGACGAAGAGCATCAGGGGCT
CGCGCCAGCCGAACTGTTCGCCAGGCTCAAGGCGCGCATGCCCGACGGCGAGGATCTCGTCGTGACCCAT
GGCGATGCCTGCTTGCCGAATATCATGGTGGAAAATGGCCGCTTTTCTGGATTCATCGACTGTGGCCGGC
TGGGTGTGGCGGACCGCTATCAGGACATAGCGTTGGCTACCCGTGATATTGCTGAAGAGCTTGGCGGCGA
ATGGGCTGACCGCTTCCTCGTGCTTTACGGTATCGCCGCTCCCGATTCGCAGCGCATCGCCTTCTATCGC
CTTCTTGACGAGTTCTTCTGAGCGGGACTCTGGGGTTCGAAATGACCGACCAAGCGACGCCCAACCTGCC
ATCACGAGATTTCGATTCCACCGCCGCCTTCTATGAAAGGTTGGGCTTCGGAATCGTTTTCCGGGACGCC
GGCTGGATGATCCTCCAGCGCGGGGATCTCATGCTGGAGTTCTTCGCCCACCCCAACTTGTTTATTGCAG
CTTATAATGGTTACAAATAAAGCAATAGCATCACAAATTTCACAAATAAAGCATTTTTTTCACTGCATTC
TAGTTGTGGTTTGTCCAAACTCATCAATGTATCTTATCATGTCTGTATACCGTCGACCTCTAGCTAGAGC
TTGGCGTAATCATGGTCATAGCTGTTTCCTGTGTGAAATTGTTATCCGCTCACAATTCCACACAACATAC
GAGCCGGAAGCATAAAGTGTAAAGCCTGGGGTGCCTAATGAGTGAGCTAACTCACATTAATTGCGTTGCG
CTCACTGCCCGCTTTCCAGTCGGGAAACCTGTCGTGCCAGCTGCATTAATGAATCGGCCAACGCGCGGGG
AGAGGCGGTTTGCGTATTGGGCGCTCTTCCGCTTCCTCGCTCACTGACTCGCTGCGCTCGGTCGTTCGGC
TGCGGCGAGCGGTATCAGCTCACTCAAAGGCGGTAATACGGTTATCCACAGAATCAGGGGATAACGCAGG
AAAGAACATGTGAGCAAAAGGCCAGCAAAAGGCCAGGAACCGTAAAAAGGCCGCGTTGCTGGCGTTTTTC
CATAGGCTCCGCCCCCCTGACGAGCATCACAAAAATCGACGCTCAAGTCAGAGGTGGCGAAACCCGGCAG
GACTATAAAGATACCAGGCGTTTCCCCCTGGAAGCTCCCTCGTGCGCTCTCCTGTTCCGACCCTGCCGCT
TACCGGATACCTGTCCGCCTTTCTCCCTTCGGGAAGCGTGGCGCTTTCTCATAGCTCACGCTGTAGGTAT
CTCAGTTCGGTGTAGGTCGTTCGCTCCAAGCTGGGCTGTGTGCACGAACCCCCCGTTCAGCCCGACCGCT
GCGCCTTATCCGGTAACTATCGTCTTGAGTCCAACCCGGTAAGACACGACTTATCGCCACTGGCAGCAGC
CACTGGTAACAGGATTAGCAGAGCGAGGTATGTAGGCGGTGCTACAGAGTTCTTGAAGTGGTGGCCTAAC
TACGGCTACACTAGAAGAACAGTATTTGGTATCTGCGCTCTGCTGAAGCCAGTTACCTTCGGAAAAAGAG
TTGGTAGCTCTTGATCCGGCAAACAAACCACCGCTGGTAGCGGTGGTTTTTTTGTTTGCAAGCAGCAGAT
TACGCGCAGAAAAAAAGGATCTCAAGAAGATCCTTTGATCTTTTCTACGGGGTCTGACGCTCAGTGGAAC
GAAAACTCACGTTAAGGGATTTTGGTCATGAGATTATCAAAAAGGATCTTCACCTAGATCCTTTTAAATT
AAAAATGAAGTTTTAAATCAATCTAAAGTATATATGAGTAAACTTGGTCTGACAGTTACCAATGCTTAAT
CAGTGAGGCACCTATCTCAGCGATCTGTCTATTTCGTTCATCCATAGTTGCCTGACTCCCCGTCGTGTAG
ATAACTACGATACGGGAGGGCTTACCATCTGGCCCCAGTGCTGCAATGATACCGCGAGACCCACGCTCAC
CGGCTCCAGATTTATCAGCAATAAACCAGCCAGCCGGAAGGGCCGAGCGCAGAAGTGGTCCTGCAACTTT
ATCCGCCTCCATCCAGTCTATTAATTGTTGCCGGGAAGCTAGAGTAAGTAGTTCGCCAGTTAATAGTTTG
CGCAACGTTGTTGCCATTGCTACAGGCATCGTGGTGTCACGCTCGTCGTTTGGTATGGCTTCATTCAGCT
CCGGTTCCCAACGATCAAGGCGAGTTACATGATCCCCCATGTTGTGCAAAAAAGCGGTTAGCTCCTTCGG
TCCTCCGATCGTTGTCAGAAGTAAGTTGGCCGCAGTGTTATCACTCATGGTTATGGCAGCACTGCATAAT
TCTCTTACTGTCATGCCATCCGTAAGATGCTTTTCTGTGACTGGTGAGTACTCAACCAAGTCATTCTGAG
AATAGTGTATGCGGCGACCGAGTTGCTCTTGCCCGGCGTCAATACGGGATAATACCGCGCCACATAGCAG
AACTTTAAAAGTGCTCATCATTGGAAAACGTTCTTCGGGGCGAAAACTCTCAAGGATCTTACCGCTGTTG
AGATCCAGTTCGATGTAACCCACTCGTGCACCCAACTGATCTTCAGCATCTTTTACTTTCACCAGCGTTT
CTGGGTGAGCAAAAACAGGAAGGCAAAATGCCGCAAAAAAGGGAATAAGGGCGACACGGAAATGTTGAAT
ACTCATACTCTTCCTTTTTCAATATTATTGAAGCATTTATCAGGGTTATTGTCTCATGAGCGGATACATA
TTTGAATGTATTTAGAAAAATAAACAAATAGGGGTTCCGCGCACATTTCCCCGAAAAGTGCCACCTGACG
TC
